>Addgene plasmid #129372 | pRSET QUEEN7mu R103A | addgene full sequence | sequence record 260013 | Addgene NGS Result
TAATACGACTCACTATAGGGAGACCACAACGGTTTCCCTCTAGAAATAATTTTGTTTAACTTTAAGAAGG
AGATATACATATGCGGGGTTCTCATCATCATCATCATCATGGTATGGCTAGCATGACTGGTGGACAGCAA
ATGGGTCGGGATCTGTACGACGATGACGATAAGGATCCGATGAAAACGATCCACGTGAGCGTCACTACTC
CTGATGGCCCGGTGTACGAAGACGATGTTGAAATGGTCAGCGTCAAAGCGAAAAGCGGCGAGCTCGGCAT
TTTGCCGGGGCACATTCCGCTTAAGGCCCCGCTCGAGATCAGCGCGGCCCGGCTGAAAAAAGGCGGCAAA
ACGCAATACATTGCCGTCAGCGGCGGCAATTTGGAAGTCCGCCCGGACAAAGTGACGATTAACGCTCAAG
CTGCTGAACGGGCGGAGGACATTGACGTCCTCCGCGCCAAAGCGGCGAAAGAGCGGGCGGAGCGCGCGCT
GCAAAGCCAGACCCGTTACAACAGCCACAACGTCTATATCATGGCCGACAAGCAGAAGAACGGCATCAAG
GTGAACTTCAAGATCCGCCACAACATCGAGGACGGCAGCGTGCAGCTCGCCGACCACTACCAGCAGAACA
CCCCCATCGGCGACGGCCCCGTGCTGCTGCCCGACAACCACTACCTGAGCACCCAGTCCAAGCTGAGCAA
AGACCCCAACGAGAAGCGCGATCACATGGTCCTGCTGGAGTTCGTGACCGCCGCCGGGATCACTCTCGGC
ATGGACGAGCTGTACAAGGGTGGCACCGGAGGGAGCATGGTGAGCAAGGGCGAGGAGCTGTTCACCGGGG
TGGTGCCCATCCTGGTCGAGCTGGACGGCGACGTAAACGGCCACAAGTTCAGCGTGTCCGGCGAGGGCGA
GGGCGATGCCACCTACGGCAAGCTGACCCTGAAGTTCATCTGCACCACCGGCAAGCTGCCCGTGCCCTGG
CCCACCCTCGTGACCACCCTGACCTACGGCGTGCAGTGCTTCAGCCGCTACCCCGACCACATGAAGCAGC
ACGACTTCTTCAAGTCCGCCATGCCCGAAGGCTACGTCCAGGAGCGCACCATCTTCTTCAAGGACGACGG
CAACTACAAGACCCGCGCCGAGGTGAAGTTCGAGGGCGACACCCTGGTGAACCGCATCGAGCTGAAGGGC
ATCGACTTCAAGGAGGACGGCAACATCCTGGGGCACAAGCTGGAGTACAACCTGGGTGACATCGACTTCA
AACGGGCCGAACTGGCGTTAAAACGCGCCATGAACCGTTTGAGCGTTGCGGAAATGAAGTGAATTCGAAG
CTTGATCCGGCTGCTAACAAAGCCCGAAAGGAAGCTGAGTTGGCTGCTGCCACCGCTGAGCAATAACTAG
CATAACCCCTTGGGGCCTCTAAACGGGTCTTGAGGGGTTTTTTGCTGAAAGGAGGAACTATATCCGGATC
TGGCGTAATAGCGAAGAGGCCCGCACCGATCGCCCTTCCCAACAGTTGCGCAGCCTGAATGGCGAATGGG
[124 nt withheld, positions 1541-1664]
C
[91 nt withheld, positions 1666-1756]
A
[49 nt withheld, positions 1758-1806]
CCTTTGACGTTGGAGTCCACGTTCTTT
[37 nt withheld, positions 1834-1870]
ACCCTATCTCGGTCTATTCTTTTGATTTATAAGGGATTTTGCCGATTTCGGCCTATTGGTTAAAAAATGA
GCTGATTTAACAAAAATTTAACGCGAATTTTAACAAAATATTAACGCTTACAATTTAGGTGGCACTTTTC
GGGGAAATGTGCGCGGAACCCCTATTTGTTTATTTTTCTAAATACATTCAAATATGTATCCGCTCATGAG
ACAATAACCCTGATAAATGCTTCAATAATATTGAAAAAGGAAGAGTATGAGTATTCAACATTTCCGTGTC
GCCCTTATTCCCTTTTTTGCGGCATTTTGCCTTCCTGTTTTTGCTCACCCAGAAACGCTGGTGAAAGTAA
AAGATGCTGAAGATCAGTTGGGTGCACGAGTGGGTTACATCGAACTGGATCTCAACAGCGGTAAGATCCT
TGAGAGTTTTCGCCCCGAAGAACGTTTTCCAATGATGAGCACTTTTAAAGTTCTGCTATGTGGCGCGGTA
TTATCCCGTATTGACGCCGGGCAAGAGCAACTCGGTCGCCGCATACACTATTCTCAGAATGACTTGGTTG
AGTACTCACCAGTCACAGAAAAGCATCTTACGGATGGCATGACAGTAAGAGAATTATGCAGTGCTGCCAT
AACCATGAGTGATAACACTGCGGCCAACTTACTTCTGACAACGATCGGAGGACCGAAGGAGCTAACCGCT
TTTTTGCACAACATGGGGGATCATGTAACTCGCCTTGATCGTTGGGAACCGGAGCTGAATGAAGCCATAC
CAAACGACGAGCGTGACACCACGATGCCTGTAGCAATGGCAACAACGTTGCGCAAACTATTAACTGGCGA
ACTACTTACTCTAGCTTCCCGGCAACAATTAATAGACTGGATGGAGGCGGATAAAGTTGCAGGACCACTT
CTGCGCTCGGCCCTTCCGGCTGGCTGGTTTATTGCTGATAAATCTGGAGCCGGTGAGCGTGGGTCTCGCG
GTATCATTGCAGCACTGGGGCCAGATGGTAAGCCCTCCCGTATCGTAGTTATCTACACGACGGGGAGTCA
GGCAACTATGGATGAACGAAATAGACAGATCGCTGAGATAGGTGCCTCACTGATTAAGCATTGGTAACTG
TCAGACCAAGTTTACTCATATATACTTTAGATTGATTTAAAACTTCATTTTTAATTTAAAAGGATCTAGG
TGAAGATCCTTTTTGATAATCTCATGACCAAAATCCCTTAACGTGAGTTTTCGTTCCACTGAGCGTCAGA
CCCCGTAGAAAAGATCAAAGGATCTTCTTGAGATCCTTTTTTTCTGCGCGTAATCTGCTGCTTGCAAACA
AAAAAACCACCGCTACCAGCGGTGGTTTGTTTGCCGGATCAAGAGCTACCAACTCTTTTTCCGAAGGTAA
CTGGCTTCAGCAGAGCGCAGATACCAAATACTGTTCTTCTAGTGTAGCCGTAGTTAGGCCACCACTTCAA
GAACTCTGTAGCACCGCCTACATACCTCGCTCTGCTAATCCTGTTACCAGTGGCTGCTGCCAGTGGCGAT
AAGTCGTGTCTTACCGGGTTGGACTCAAGACGATAGTTACCGGATAAGGCGCAGCGGTCGGGCTGAACGG
GGGGTTCGTGCACACAGCCCAGCTTGGAGCGAACGACCTACACCGAACTGAGATACCTACAGCGTGAGCT
ATGAGAAAGCGCCACGCTTCCCGAAGGGAGAAAGGCGGACAGGTATCCGGTAAGCGGCAGGGTCGGAACA
GGAGAGCGCACGAGGGAGCTTCCAGGGGGAAACGCCTGGTATCTTTATAGTCCTGTCGGGTTTCGCCACC
TCTGACTTGAGCGTCGATTTTTGTGATGCTCGTCAGGGGGGCGGAGCCTATGGAAAAACGCCAGCAACGC
GGCCTTTTTACGGTTCCTGGCCTTTTGCTGGCCTTTTGCTCACATGTTCTTTCCTGCGTTATCCCCTGAT
TCTGTGGATAACCGTATTACCGCCTTTGAGTGAGCTGATACCGCTCGCCGCAGCCGAACGACCGAGCGCA
GCGAGTCAGTGAGCGAGGAAGCGGAAGAGCGCCCAATACGCAAACCGCCTCTCCCCGCGCGTTGGCCGAT
TCATTAATGCAGGATCTCGATCCCGCGAAAT
Features (pLannotate 1.2.2; 16 found; start..end, strand, type, name):
      1..19      +  promoter       T7 promoter: promoter for bacteriophage T7 RNA polymerase
     51..73      +  RBS            RBS: efficient ribosome binding site from bacteriophage T7 gene 10 (Olins and Rangwala, 1989)
     93..113     +  CDS            capTEV™ (fragment): composite tag for in vivo biotinylation, TEV protease cleavage, and 6xHis tagging
    114..146     +  CDS            T7 tag (gene 10 leader): leader peptide from bacteriophage T7 gene 10 promotes efficient translation in E. coli
    150..173     +  CDS            Xpress™ tag: Xpress™ epitope tag, including an enterokinase recognition and cleavage site
    180..500     +  CDS            atpC (fragment): ATPE_GEOKA - Experimental evidence at protein level: Swiss-Prot protein existence level 1. Produces ATP from ADP in the presence of a proton gradient across the membrane. From Geobacillus kaustophilus (strain HTA426).
    519..1241    +  CDS            cEGFP: cEGFP is a basic (constitutively fluorescent) green fluorescent protein published in 2008, derived from Aequorea victoria.
   1248..1319    +  CDS            atpC (fragment): ATPE_BACP3 - Experimental evidence at protein level: Swiss-Prot protein existence level 1. Produces ATP from ADP in the presence of a proton gradient across the membrane. From Bacillus sp. (strain PS3).
   1340..1389    +  CDS            SET1 (fragment): solubility-enhancement tag derived from T7 phage gene 10B
   1397..1444    +  terminator     T7 terminator: transcription terminator for bacteriophage T7 RNA polymerase
   1470..1536    +  CDS            lacZα (fragment): LacZα fragment of β-galactosidase; lacZ fragment
   1541..1969    +  rep_origin     f1 ori (sequence partly withheld): f1 bacteriophage origin of replication; arrow indicates direction of (+) strand synthesis
   2022..2126    +  promoter       AmpR promoter: bla
   2127..2987    +  CDS            AmpR: β-lactamase; bla; confers resistance to ampicillin, carbenicillin, and related antibiotics
   3158..3746    +  rep_origin     ori: high-copy-number ColE1/pMB1/pBR322/pUC origin of replication
   3929..3982    +  CDS            lacI (fragment): lac repressor; lacI; The lac repressor binds to the lac operator to inhibit transcription in E. coli. This inhibition can be relieved by adding lactose or isopropyl-β-D-thiogalactopyranoside (IPTG).
