[The description below was written by a language model from this plasmid's Addgene catalogue record and pLannotate feature annotations shown in this document.]
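Description:
pRSET QUEEN7mu R103A is a 4.0 kb bacterial expression plasmid built on the pRSET B backbone. It carries a point mutant (R103A) of QUEEN-7mu, a synthetic, genetically encoded fluorescent ATP indicator protein. The plasmid replicates at high copy number in E. coli from a ColE1/pUC-type origin and is selected with ampicillin through the β-lactamase (AmpR) gene and its native promoter. An f1 phage origin is also present, which in principle allows single-stranded DNA production. Short lacZα and lacI fragments appear to be backbone remnants rather than functional genes.

Expression is driven by a T7 promoter followed by the strong T7 gene 10 ribosome binding site, and ends at a T7 terminator, so expression requires a host supplying T7 RNA polymerase. The open reading frame begins with the standard pRSET N-terminal leader. This includes a His-tag region (annotated as a capTEV fragment), the T7 gene 10 leader peptide and the Xpress epitope with its enterokinase cleavage site, which together support affinity purification, detection and tag removal. The sensor itself is annotated as a circularly permuted EGFP inserted between two fragments of the bacterial F-type ATP synthase ε subunit (atpC, matching Geobacillus and Bacillus PS3 sequences). In this architecture the ε subunit acts as the ATP-binding domain, and its conformational change on binding alters the fluorescence of the permuted GFP.

The record describes the construct only as a mutant of QUEEN-7mu and does not state the functional effect of the R103A substitution. The associated work concerns quantitative ATP imaging with QUEEN indicators, so the plasmid most likely serves to produce recombinant mutant protein for in vitro characterisation or comparison with the parent sensor.
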