Addgene plasmid #129372: pRSET QUEEN7mu R103A
Purpose: mutant of QUEEN-7mu
Depositing lab: Yasushi Okada. Depositing organization: RIKEN Center for Biosystems Dynamics Research, Kobe. Publication: Live cell imaging of metabolic heterogeneity by quantitative fluorescent ATP indicator protein, QUEEN-37C. Yaginuma H, Okada Y. bioRxiv 2021.10.08.463131 10.1101/2021.10.08.463131.
Backbone
  Vector backbone: pRSET B
  Vector type: Bacterial Expression
Growth in bacteria
  Bacterial resistance: Ampicillin, 100 μg/mL
  Growth temperature: 37°C
  Growth strain: DH5alpha
  Copy number: High Copy
Gene/Insert
  Gene/Insert name: QUEEN7mu R103A
  Species: Synthetic
  Cloning method: Restriction Enzyme; 5′ cloning site Unknown (unknown if destroyed)
Terms and licenses: Academic/Nonprofit Terms; Industry Terms: Not Available to Industry
Depositor comments: Depositor Adm #1222 . Please visit https://www.biorxiv.org/content/10.1101/2021.10.08.463131v1 for bioRxiv preprint.
How to cite: pRSET QUEEN7mu R103A was a gift from Yasushi Okada (Addgene plasmid # 129372 ; http://n2t.net/addgene:129372 ; RRID:Addgene_129372)
